Addgene plasmid #219725: pNK883
Purpose: MoClo-compatible Level 0 - promoter vector carrying promoter MinSyn104
Depositing lab: Alexander Mishin. Depositing organization: Planta LLC. Publication: Systematic Comparison of Plant Promoters in Nicotiana spp. Expression Systems. Shakhova ES, Markina NM, Mitiouchkina T, Bugaeva EN, Karataeva TA, Palkina KA, Fakhranurova LI, Yampolsky IV, Sarkisyan KS, Mishin AS. Int J Mol Sci. 2022 Dec 6;23(23):15441. doi: 10.3390/ijms232315441. PubMed 36499768.
Backbone
  Vector backbone: Level 0 - promoter -like
  Backbone size w/o insert (bp): 2251
  Vector type: Plant Expression, Synthetic Biology
Growth in bacteria
  Bacterial resistance: Spectinomycin, 50 μg/mL
  Growth temperature: 37°C
  Growth strain: DH5alpha
  Copy number: High Copy
Gene/Insert
  Gene/Insert name: promoter MinSyn104
  Species: Synthetic
  Insert size (bp): 417
  Promoter: MinSyn104
  Cloning method: Restriction Enzyme; 5′ cloning site BbsI (destroyed during cloning); 3′ cloning site BbsI (destroyed during cloning)
  Sequencing primers: 5′ gagcgaggaagcggaagagcgccc; 3′ accattattatcatgacattaacc
Terms and licenses: Academic/Nonprofit Terms; Industry Terms: Not Available to Industry
How to cite: pNK883 was a gift from Alexander Mishin (Addgene plasmid # 219725 ; http://n2t.net/addgene:219725 ; RRID:Addgene_219725)
