[The description below was written by a language model from this plasmid's Addgene catalogue record and pLannotate feature annotations shown in this document.]
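Description:
pNK883 is a MoClo-compatible Level 0 promoter module, a small bacterial cloning plasmid that stores a single standardized part for Golden Gate assembly of plant expression constructs. It is categorised as a plant expression and synthetic biology vector, but it is not itself an expression plasmid. The sequenced record is 2,670 nt, consistent with the listed backbone of about 2.25 kb plus a 417 bp insert. It replicates in E. coli at high copy from a ColE1/pUC-type origin. Selection is with spectinomycin through the aadA aminoglycoside adenylyltransferase gene, which lies downstream of an annotated AmpR (bla) promoter. The short integrase, gentamicin acetyltransferase and lacI fragments flagged by the automated annotation appear to be remnants of the resistance cassette's origin and of the backbone rather than functional genes.

The payload is MinSyn104, a synthetic promoter. It was inserted through BbsI sites that were destroyed during cloning. The annotation does not label the promoter as a single feature. Instead it detects three very short matches to the cauliflower mosaic virus 35S promoter in the insert region, which suggests that the synthetic design includes 35S-like sequence motifs. The record does not otherwise describe its architecture. No coding sequence, terminator or plant selection marker is present, as expected for a Level 0 part.

In the MoClo system, such a module is combined with other Level 0 parts, such as coding sequences and terminators, to build Level 1 transcription units. The associated work is a systematic comparison of plant promoters in Nicotiana expression systems, so the plasmid serves as the source of MinSyn104 for building and testing plant transgenes.
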