Features (pLannotate 1.2.2; 9 found; start..end, strand, type, name):
    170..758     +  rep_origin     ori: high-copy-number ColE1/pMB1/pBR322/pUC origin of replication
    941..990     +  CDS            lacI (fragment): lac repressor; lacI; The lac repressor binds to the lac operator to inhibit transcription in E. coli. This inhibition can be relieved by adding lactose or isopropyl-β-D-thiogalactopyranoside (IPTG).
   1111..1133    +  promoter       CaMV 35S promoter (fragment): strong constitutive promoter from cauliflower mosaic virus
   1157..1179    +  promoter       CaMV 35S promoter (fragment): strong constitutive promoter from cauliflower mosaic virus
   1286..1307    +  promoter       CaMV 35S promoter (fragment): strong constitutive promoter from cauliflower mosaic virus
   1552..1656    +  promoter       AmpR promoter: bla
   1647..1727    -  CDS            int (fragment): INT2_ECOLX - Protein inferred from homology: Swiss-Prot protein existence level 3. Putative integrase believed to be involved in the insertion of antibiotic resistance genes into plasmids and transposons. From Escherichia coli.
   1815..1871    +  CDS            GmR (fragment): gentamycin acetyltransferase; aacC1; confers resistance to gentamycin
   1878..2666    +  CDS            aadA: S3AD_ECOLX - Experimental evidence at protein level: Swiss-Prot protein existence level 1. Mediates bacterial resistance to the antibiotics streptomycin and spectinomycin. From Escherichia coli.
>Addgene plasmid #219725 | pNK883 | addgene full sequence | sequence record 450696 | Addgene NGS Result
TGTCAGACCAAGTTTACTCATATATACTTTAGATTGATTTAAAACTTCATTTTTAATTTAAAAGGATCTA
GGTGAAGATCCTTTTTGATAATCTCATGACCAAAATCCCTTAACGTGAGTTTTCGTTCCACTGAGCGTCA
GACCCCGTAGAAAAGATCAAAGGATCTTCTTGAGATCCTTTTTTTCTGCGCGTAATCTGCTGCTTGCAAA
CAAAAAAACCACCGCTACCAGCGGTGGTTTGTTTGCCGGATCAAGAGCTACCAACTCTTTTTCCGAAGGT
AACTGGCTTCAGCAGAGCGCAGATACCAAATACTGTTCTTCTAGTGTAGCCGTAGTTAGGCCACCACTTC
AAGAACTCTGTAGCACCGCCTACATACCTCGCTCTGCTAATCCTGTTACCAGTGGCTGCTGCCAGTGGCG
ATAAGTCGTGTCTTACCGGGTTGGACTCAAGACGATAGTTACCGGATAAGGCGCAGCGGTCGGGCTGAAC
GGGGGGTTCGTGCACACAGCCCAGCTTGGAGCGAACGACCTACACCGAACTGAGATACCTACAGCGTGAG
CTATGAGAAAGCGCCACGCTTCCCGAAGGGAGAAAGGCGGACAGGTATCCGGTAAGCGGCAGGGTCGGAA
CAGGAGAGCGCACGAGGGAGCTTCCAGGGGGAAACGCCTGGTATCTTTATAGTCCTGTCGGGTTTCGCCA
CCTCTGACTTGAGCGTCGATTTTTGTGATGCTCGTCAGGGGGGCGGAGCCTATGGAAAAACGCCAGCAAC
GCGGCCTTTTTACGGTTCCTGGCCTTTTGCTGGCCTTTTGCTCACATGTTCTTTCCTGCGTTATCCCCTG
ATTCTGTGGATAACCGTATTACCGCCTTTGAGTGAGCTGATACCGCTCGCCGCAGCCGAACGACCGAGCG
CAGCGAGTCAGTGAGCGAGGAAGCGGAAGAGCGCCCAATACGCAAACCGCCTCTCCCCGCGCGTTGGCCG
ATTCATTAATCACTCTGTGGTCTCAGGAGGCGTGTCGTTTTAGTGAGGATCGAAAGGACAGTAACTGCTA
GGAGGACCGATGCTGATCTTCCATCAACAAATAATCCAAGTAAGGTAGGTCACGACCACTATAATTTCGG
GAAACCTCCTCGGCTATCGCTTTAGCAAGACCTCTACATTGCGATAAAGGAAAGGCTATGCCCAATTATG
ACCCCCGCCGATGACGCGGGAAAAACTGGTACTTGTTGAAGCATCTTCCACTATGCCCAATGGTGGAGCA
CGACAAAACTGGTACTTGTGTACAGCTGACGTAAGGGATGACGCACATATCAGCTTAGCAAGACCTCTTG
AAGATAAGATAATAATGTTGAAGATAAGATGCCTGCCTTGATGACTATATAAGGTTTTGCTATTCATTGA
AAGCAGTAGTGACTGATTTGTATATATACTTGAGACCACGAAGTGGCTCTTCAGTGGACGAAAGGGCCTC
GTGATACGCCTATTTTTATAGGTTAATGTCATGATAATAATGGTTTCTTAGACGTCAGGTGGCACTTTTC
GGGGAAATGTGCGCGGAACCCCTATTTGTTTATTTTTCTAAATACATTCAAATATGTATCCGCTCATGAG
ACAATAACCCTGATAAATGCTTCAATAATATTGAAAAAGGAAGAGTATGCGCTCACGCAACTGGTCCAGA
ACCTTGACCGAACGCAGCGGTGGTAACGGCGCAGTGGCGGTTTTCATGGCTTGTTATGACTGTTTTTTTT
TGGGGTACAGTCTATGCCTCGGGCATCCAAGCAGCAAGCGCGTTACGCCGTGGGTCGATGTTTGATGTTA
TGGAGCAGCAACGATGTTACGCAGCAGGGCAGTCGCCCTAAAACAAAGTTAAACATCATGAGGGAAGCGG
TGATCGCCGAAGTATCGACTCAACTATCAGAGGTAGTTGGCGTCATCGAGCGCCATCTCGAACCGACGTT
GCTGGCCGTACATTTGTACGGCTCCGCAGTGGATGGCGGCCTGAAGCCACACAGCGATATTGATTTGCTG
GTTACGGTGACCGTAAGGCTTGATGAAACAACGCGGCGAGCTTTGATCAACGACCTTTTGGAAACTTCGG
CTTCCCCTGGAGAGAGCGAGATTCTCCGCGCTGTAGAAGTCACCATTGTTGTGCACGACGACATCATTCC
GTGGCGTTATCCAGCTAAGCGCGAACTGCAATTTGGAGAATGGCAGCGCAATGACATTCTTGCAGGTATC
TTCGAGCCAGCCACGATCGACATTGATCTGGCTATCTTGCTGACAAAAGCAAGAGAACATAGCGTTGCCT
TGGTAGGTCCAGCGGCGGAGGAACTCTTTGATCCGGTTCCTGAACAGGATCTATTTGAGGCGCTAAATGA
AACCTTAACGCTATGGAACTCGCCGCCCGACTGGGCTGGCGATGAGCGAAATGTAGTGCTTACGTTGTCC
CGCATTTGGTACAGCGCAGTAACCGGCAAAATCGCGCCGAAGGATGTCGCTGCCGACTGGGCAATGGAGC
GCCTGCCGGCCCAGTATCAGCCCGTCATACTTGAAGCTAGACAGGCTTATCTTGGACAAGAAGAAGATCG
CTTGGCCTCGCGCGCAGATCAGTTGGAAGAATTTGTCCATTACGTAAAAGGCGAGATCACCAAGGTAGTC
GGCAAATAAC
